Addgene plasmid #26664: pGEM-3z/623
Purpose: (Empty Backbone)
Depositing lab: Jonathan Widom. Depositing organization: Northwestern University. Publication: New DNA sequence rules for high affinity binding to histone octamer and sequence-directed nucleosome positioning. Lowary PT, Widom J. J Mol Biol. 1998 Feb 13. 276(1):19-42. 10.1006/jmbi.1997.1494 PubMed 9514715.
Backbone
  Vector backbone: pGEM-3Z
  Backbone manufacturer: Promega
  Backbone size (bp): 2743
  Vector type: Bacterial Expression
Growth in bacteria
  Bacterial resistance: Ampicillin, 100 μg/mL
  Growth temperature: 37°C
  Growth strain: DH5alpha
  Copy number: High Copy
Gene/Insert
  Gene/Insert name: None
  Cloning method: Restriction Enzyme; 5′ cloning site HincII (unknown if destroyed); 3′ cloning site HincII (unknown if destroyed)
  Sequencing primers: 5′ T7; 3′ SP6
Terms and licenses: Academic/Nonprofit Terms; Industry Terms: Not Available to Industry
Depositor comments: This plasmid contains a 147 bp nucleosome positioning sequence and is referred to as clone "623". Please note that there may be discrepancies between Addgene's sequencing results and the depositor's sequence. Potential discrepancies are not a concern according to the depositing scientist because the clones were selected for their ability to bind to histone octamer, not for their specific sequence.
How to cite: pGEM-3z/623 was a gift from Jonathan Widom (Addgene plasmid # 26664 ; http://n2t.net/addgene:26664 ; RRID:Addgene_26664)
