[The description below was written by a language model from this plasmid's Addgene catalogue record and the feature table of its GenBank file.]
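Description:
pGEM-3z/623 is a small, high-copy bacterial plasmid built on Promega's pGEM-3Z cloning vector (backbone about 2.7 kb) and maintained in E. coli under ampicillin selection. The catalogue lists it as an empty backbone with no named gene or insert. However, the depositor's comments state that it carries a 147 bp nucleosome positioning sequence, clone "623", placed at the HincII site of the polylinker; it is not recorded whether the flanking HincII sites survived cloning. The associated publication concerns DNA sequence rules for high-affinity histone octamer binding and sequence-directed nucleosome positioning. The depositor notes that these clones were selected for their ability to bind the histone octamer rather than for a defined sequence, so differences between the depositor's sequence and repository sequencing are not considered a concern.

The available feature table covers only an 846 bp portion of the plasmid, and it does not annotate the positioning sequence, the ampicillin resistance gene or the replication origin. What it does show is typical pGEM/pUC-type polylinker context: an SP6 RNA polymerase promoter, the lac promoter with its lac operator and CAP binding site, and standard M13 reverse, SP6 and L4440 primer binding sites. The catalogue lists T7 and SP6 as the sequencing primers for reading across the insert from either side.

Although it is classed as a bacterial expression vector, no protein-coding payload is recorded. The plasmid appears to serve mainly as a propagation source for the 147 bp fragment, most plausibly for nucleosome reconstitution and histone–DNA affinity or positioning studies.
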