LOCUS       Exported 846 bp ds-DNA linear SYN 17-MAY-2021
DEFINITION  synthetic linear DNA
ACCESSION   .
VERSION     .
KEYWORDS    pGEM-3z/623
SOURCE      synthetic DNA construct
  ORGANISM  synthetic DNA construct
REFERENCE   1 (bases 1 to 846)
  AUTHORS   Lowary PT, Widom J
  TITLE     New DNA sequence rules for high affinity binding to histone octamer
            and sequence-directed nucleosome positioning.
  JOURNAL   J Mol Biol. 1998 Feb 13. 276(1):19-42.
  PUBMED    9514715
REFERENCE   2 (bases 1 to 846)
  AUTHORS   .
  TITLE     Direct Submission
  JOURNAL   Exported May 17, 2021 from SnapGene Server 1.1.58
            http://www.snapgene.com
FEATURES             Location/Qualifiers
     source          1..846
                     /organism="synthetic DNA construct"
                     /mol_type="other DNA"
     promoter        complement(353..371)
                     /label=SP6 promoter
                     /note="promoter for bacteriophage SP6 RNA polymerase"
     primer_bind     complement(354..371)
                     /label=SP6
                     /note="SP6 promoter, forward primer"
     primer_bind     complement(389..405)
                     /label=M13 rev
                     /note="common sequencing primer, one of multiple similar
                     variants"
     primer_bind     complement(389..405)
                     /label=M13 Reverse
                     /note="In lacZ gene. Also called M13-rev"
     primer_bind     complement(402..424)
                     /label=M13/pUC Reverse
                     /note="In lacZ gene"
     protein_bind    413..429
                     /label=lac operator
                     /bound_moiety="lac repressor encoded by lacI"
                     /note="The lac repressor binds to the lac operator to
                     inhibit transcription in E. coli. This inhibition can be
                     relieved by adding lactose or
                     isopropyl-beta-D-thiogalactopyranoside (IPTG)."
     promoter        complement(437..467)
                     /label=lac promoter
                     /note="promoter for the E. coli lac operon"
     protein_bind    482..503
                     /label=CAP binding site
                     /bound_moiety="E. coli catabolite activator protein"
                     /note="CAP binding activates transcription in the presence
                     of cAMP."
     primer_bind     complement(620..637)
                     /label=L4440
                     /note="L4440 vector, forward primer"
ORIGIN
        1 ctatgggcga attcgagctc ggtacccggg gatcctctag agtcgggatc ctaatgacca
       61 aggggggtgg gctacccaaa gcccacgata ccggctcata actggcgcct tttcaaagtt
      121 gtacctgacc gagcaggtgc ctacagatcc agacgagcgg aaatgcccag aattgcgtct
      181 acagaccgct aagctcatct agagctccct agagccacca agggctgttc ccagaaattg
      241 tcgtagaacg ccaatcccct tcgcacaatg taaacgaacg cgttcgttta gtccgggtgc
      301 cagtcggata gtgttccgag ctcccgacct gcaggcatgc aagcttgagt attctatagt
      361 gtcacctaaa tagcttggcg taatcatggt catagctgtt tcctgtgtga aattgttatc
      421 cgctcacaat tccacacaac atacgagccg gaagcataaa gtgtaaagcc tggggtgcct
      481 aatgagtgag ctaactcaca ttaattgcgt tgcgctcact gcccgctttc cagtcgggaa
      541 acctgtcgtg ccagctgcat taatgaatcg gccaacgcgc ggggagaggc ggtttgcgta
      601 ttgggcgctc ttccgcttcc tcgctcactg actcgctgcg ctcggtcgtt cggctgcggc
      661 gagcggtatc agctcactca aaggcggtaa tacggttatc cacagaatca ggggataacg
      721 caggaaagaa catgtgagca aaaggccagc aaaaggccag gaaccgtaaa aaggccgcgt
      781 tgctggcgtt tttccatagg ctccgccccc ctgacgagca tcacaaaaat cgacgctcaa
      841 gtcaga
//
